LOCUS       Exported 6118 bp ds-DNA circular SYN 13-MAY-2021
DEFINITION  Plasmid for tagging proteins in Cryptococcus neoformans; 6xHA tag,
            Neo selection.
ACCESSION   .
VERSION     .
KEYWORDS    YSBE 517 : pNEO_6xHA
SOURCE      synthetic DNA construct
  ORGANISM  synthetic DNA construct
REFERENCE   1 (bases 1 to 6118)
  AUTHORS   So YS, Yang DH, Jung KW, Huh WK, Bahn YS
  TITLE     Molecular Characterization of Adenylyl Cyclase Complex Proteins
            Using Versatile Protein-Tagging Plasmid Systems in Cryptococcus
            neoformans.
  JOURNAL   J Microbiol Biotechnol. 2017 Feb 28;27(2):357-364. doi:
            10.4014/jmb.1609.09036.
  PUBMED    27780958
REFERENCE   2 (bases 1 to 6118)
  AUTHORS   .
  TITLE     Direct Submission
  JOURNAL   Exported May 13, 2021 from SnapGene Server 1.1.58
            http://www.snapgene.com
FEATURES             Location/Qualifiers
     source          1..6118
                     /organism="synthetic DNA construct"
                     /mol_type="other DNA"
     protein_bind    107..128
                     /label=CAP binding site
                     /bound_moiety="E. coli catabolite activator protein"
                     /note="CAP binding activates transcription in the presence
                     of cAMP."
     promoter        143..173
                     /label=lac promoter
                     /note="promoter for the E. coli lac operon"
     protein_bind    181..197
                     /label=lac operator
                     /bound_moiety="lac repressor encoded by lacI"
                     /note="The lac repressor binds to the lac operator to
                     inhibit transcription in E. coli. This inhibition can be
                     relieved by adding lactose or
                     isopropyl-beta-D-thiogalactopyranoside (IPTG)."
     primer_bind     186..208
                     /label=M13/pUC Reverse
                     /note="In lacZ gene"
     primer_bind     205..221
                     /label=M13 rev
                     /note="common sequencing primer, one of multiple similar
                     variants"
     primer_bind     205..221
                     /label=M13 Reverse
                     /note="In lacZ gene. Also called M13-rev"
     CDS             1019..1813
                     /codon_start=1
                     /gene="aph(3')-II (or nptII)"
                     /product="aminoglycoside phosphotransferase from Tn5"
                     /label=NeoR/KanR
                     /note="confers resistance to neomycin, kanamycin, and G418
                     (Geneticin(R))"
                     /translation="MIEQDGLHAGSPAAWVERLFGYDWAQQTIGCSDAAVFRLSAQGRP
                     VLFVKTDLSGALNELQDEAARLSWLATTGVPCAAVLDVVTEAGRDWLLLGEVPGQDLLS
                     SHLAPAEKVSIMADAMRRLHTLDPATCPFDHQAKHRIERARTRMEAGLVDQDDLDEEHQ
                     GLAPAELFARLKARMPDGEDLVVTHGDACLPNIMVENGRFSGFIDCGRLGVADRYQDIA
                     LATRDIAEELGGEWADRFLVLYGIAAPDSQRIAFYRLLDEFF"
     CDS             complement(2393..2482)
                     /codon_start=1
                     /product="three tandem HA epitope tags"
                     /label=3xHA
                     /translation="YPYDVPDYAGYPYDVPDYAGSYPYDVPDYA"
     CDS             complement(2492..2581)
                     /codon_start=1
                     /product="three tandem HA epitope tags"
                     /label=3xHA
                     /translation="YPYDVPDYAGYPYDVPDYAGSYPYDVPDYA"
     primer_bind     complement(2701..2718)
                     /label=M13 Forward
                     /note="In lacZ gene. Also called M13-F20 or M13 (-21)
                     Forward"
     primer_bind     complement(2701..2717)
                     /label=M13 fwd
                     /note="common sequencing primer, one of multiple similar
                     variants"
     primer_bind     complement(2710..2732)
                     /label=M13/pUC Forward
                     /note="In lacZ gene"
     CDS             2855..3157
                     /codon_start=1
                     /gene="ccdB"
                     /product="CcdB, a bacterial toxin that poisons DNA gyrase"
                     /label=ccdB
                     /note="Plasmids containing the ccdB gene cannot be
                     propagated in standard E. coli strains."
                     /translation="QFKVYTYKRESRYRLFVDVQSDIIDTPGRRMVIPLASARLLSDKV
                     SRELYPVVHIGDESWRMMTTDMASVPVSVIGEEVADLSHRENDIKNAINLMFWGI"
     primer_bind     3036..3055
                     /label=ccdB-fwd
                     /note="ccdB gene, forward primer"
     CDS             3506..4300
                     /codon_start=1
                     /gene="aph(3')-II (or nptII)"
                     /product="aminoglycoside phosphotransferase from Tn5"
                     /label=NeoR/KanR
                     /note="confers resistance to neomycin, kanamycin, and G418
                     (Geneticin(R))"
                     /translation="MIEQDGLHAGSPAAWVERLFGYDWAQQTIGCSDAAVFRLSAQGRP
                     VLFVKTDLSGALNELQDEAARLSWLATTGVPCAAVLDVVTEAGRDWLLLGEVPGQDLLS
                     SHLAPAEKVSIMADAMRRLHTLDPATCPFDHQAKHRIERARTRMEAGLVDQDDLDEEHQ
                     GLAPAELFARLKASMPDGEDLVVTHGDACLPNIMVENGRFSGFIDCGRLGVADRYQDIA
                     LATRDIAEELGGEWADRFLVLYGIAAPDSQRIAFYRLLDEFF"
     CDS             4318..5178
                     /codon_start=1
                     /gene="bla"
                     /product="beta-lactamase"
                     /label=AmpR
                     /note="confers resistance to ampicillin, carbenicillin, and
                     related antibiotics"
                     /translation="MSIQHFRVALIPFFAAFCLPVFAHPETLVKVKDAEDQLGARVGYI
                     ELDLNSGKILESFRPEERFPMMSTFKVLLCGAVLSRIDAGQEQLGRRIHYSQNDLVEYS
                     PVTEKHLTDGMTVRELCSAAITMSDNTAANLLLTTIGGPKELTAFLHNMGDHVTRLDRW
                     EPELNEAIPNDERDTTMPVAMATTLRKLLTGELLTLASRQQLIDWMEADKVAGPLLRSA
                     LPAGWFIADKSGAGERGSRGIIAALGPDGKPSRIVVIYTTGSQATMDERNRQIAEIGAS
                     LIKHW"
     primer_bind     complement(4536..4555)
                     /label=Amp-R
                     /note="Ampicillin resistance gene, reverse primer"
     rep_origin      5349..5937
                     /direction=RIGHT
                     /label=ori
                     /note="high-copy-number ColE1/pMB1/pBR322/pUC origin of
                     replication"
     primer_bind     5838..5857
                     /label=pBR322ori-F
                     /note="pBR322 origin, forward primer"
ORIGIN
        1 agcgcccaat acgcaaaccg cctctccccg cgcgttggcc gattcattaa tgcagctggc
       61 acgacaggtt tcccgactgg aaagcgggca gtgagcgcaa cgcaattaat gtgagttagc
      121 tcactcatta ggcaccccag gctttacact ttatgcttcc ggctcgtatg ttgtgtggaa
      181 ttgtgagcgg ataacaattt cacacaggaa acagctatga ccatgattac gccaagcttg
      241 catgcaggat tcgagtggca tggtgtgcac tgagtgtatg gttgtcggag gagaggatga
      301 tggtaacaac aatagcagca acgtcactcg acgcgcgtcc ggtgtgccac acggggtaac
      361 gccgagtcgc cgtcagggtc gccgagacca ctctcacagc gtcaccgttg gcaccagctc
      421 agcttacagc ttctatcctc cgccagcatc cacatacatc ccctataccg catcccccac
      481 ccactgccca aggtgagtca tcttcccgcc cccttccctt gcccgccact cagtcctcca
      541 tcctccacta atccacctta tcgcacccac cgcctatcgc acatccgagc acaatgctgg
      601 gcctgccagg ggctgctaga tggtgctctc cccacgctga tctgcatgcc ggccattgga
      661 tcatgggtgc taggtgctgg gtgctggatg ttggatgctg gatgctgggt gcacgcttgg
      721 tcatttcctt ccaggattga cggtcgccga gaggacgacg tggcgttcga caacgagggc
      781 cgatagcacc gcatcgcctc gacctgcatc catctcgcct tgtccttttg gtgcaacaat
      841 ccatccgtgc tggtgccaca cgcatagctg gaagagatgg atgtgcgttg aacagagctg
      901 ccgtcaggac tttttggtgc acggacccta ttgtcctccc caatcttcac cgcgtctcct
      961 aatatgcagc ctctttgcta attgtctttt tccattagta aactcgccca acatgtctat
     1021 gattgaacaa gatggattgc acgcaggttc tccggccgct tgggtggaga ggctattcgg
     1081 ctatgactgg gcacaacaga caatcggctg ctctgatgcc gccgtgttcc ggctgtcagc
     1141 gcaggggcgc ccggttcttt ttgtcaagac cgacctgtcc ggtgccctga atgaactgca
     1201 ggacgaggca gcgcggctat cgtggctggc cacgacgggc gttccttgcg cagctgtgct
     1261 cgacgttgtc actgaagcgg gaagggactg gctgctattg ggcgaagtgc cggggcagga
     1321 tctcctgtca tcccaccttg ctcctgccga gaaagtatcc atcatggctg atgcaatgcg
     1381 gcggctgcat acgcttgatc cggctacctg cccattcgac caccaagcga aacatcgcat
     1441 cgagcgagca cgtactcgga tggaagccgg tcttgtcgat caggatgatc tggacgaaga
     1501 gcatcagggg ctcgcgccag ccgaactgtt cgccaggctc aaggcgcgca tgcccgacgg
     1561 cgaggatctc gtcgtgaccc atggcgatgc ctgcttgccg aatatcatgg tggaaaatgg
     1621 ccgcttttct ggattcatcg actgtggccg gctgggtgtg gcggaccgct atcaggacat
     1681 agcgttggct acccgtgata ttgctgaaga gcttggcggc gaatgggctg accgcttcct
     1741 cgtgctttac ggtatcgccg ctcccgattc gcagcgcatc gccttctatc gccttcttga
     1801 cgagttcttc tgagtgaagg cggtaagggg ttaattttcc ttagagggtg tatatataca
     1861 tattagagaa gtgatacaat tttagcacac tgcgaattcg agacagacat cgtgtcaatc
     1921 atcttttttg acattatatg cccattaatc tatctacaga caacaatacc atccttccca
     1981 ccctcagcaa cgccgttgaa tcctcaggat cttcatggct ccaagcttgg taccgagctc
     2041 ggatccacta gtaacggccg ccagtgtgct ggaattcgcc cttgtaccaa tctatccctc
     2101 tctccgaaca atctccacat tccctccctt ctgctccctg aacccgcaac acgagccgtc
     2161 cacacttctt ctcaactttg cgcttctcaa cttttgctta tgcaatcttg ctccaccatc
     2221 tatcatccca acttatcccg actcttcctc gtcccaccgc ccaccacaca ccacattact
     2281 ttcaggctcc tgaatacaac acatcattca taagttcaag tatacgccaa catctcttct
     2341 ttcgttataa ataaaaagaa agaaagaaag aagaacgatt ctttctagct taagcgtaat
     2401 ctggaacgtc atatggatag gatcctgcat agtccgggac gtcataggga tagcccgcat
     2461 agtcaggaac atcgtatggg tattctagac aagcgtaatc tggaacgtca tatggatagg
     2521 atcctgcata gtccgggacg tcatagggat agcccgcata gtcaggaaca tcgtatgggt
     2581 atggcgcgcc gcatgctgcg gccgcaaggg cgaattctgc agatatccat cacactggcg
     2641 gccgctcgag catgcatcta gagggcccaa ttcgccctat agtgaatcgt attacaattc
     2701 actggccgtc gttttacaac gtcgtgactg ggaaaaccct ggcgttaccc aacttaatcg
     2761 ccttgcagca catccccctt tcgccagctg gcgtaatagc gaagaggccc gcaccgatcg
     2821 cccttcccaa cagttgcgca gcctatacgt acggcagttt aaggtttaca cctataaaag
     2881 agagagccgt tatcgtctgt ttgtggatgt acagagtgat attattgaca cgccggggcg
     2941 acggatggtg atccccctgg ccagtgcacg tctgctgtca gataaagtct cccgtgaact
     3001 ttacccggtg gtgcatatcg gggatgaaag ctggcgcatg atgaccaccg atatggccag
     3061 tgtgccggtc tccgttatcg gggaagaagt ggctgatctc agccaccgcg aaaatgacat
     3121 caaaaacgcc attaacctga tgttctgggg aatataaatg tcaggcatga gattatcaaa
     3181 aaggatcttc acctagatcc ttttcacgta gaaagccagt ccgcagaaac ggtgctgacc
     3241 ccggatgaat gtcagctact gggctatctg gacaagggaa aacgcaagcg caaagagaaa
     3301 gcaggtagct tgcagtgggc ttacatggcg atagctagac tgggcggttt tatggacagc
     3361 aagcgaaccg gaattgccag ctggggcgcc ctctggtaag gttgggaagc cctgcaaagt
     3421 aaactggatg gctttcttgc cgccaaggat ctgatggcgc aggggatcaa gctctgatca
     3481 agagacagga tgaggatcgt ttcgcatgat tgaacaagat ggattgcacg caggttctcc
     3541 ggccgcttgg gtggagaggc tattcggcta tgactgggca caacagacaa tcggctgctc
     3601 tgatgccgcc gtgttccggc tgtcagcgca ggggcgcccg gttctttttg tcaagaccga
     3661 cctgtccggt gccctgaatg aactgcaaga cgaggcagcg cggctatcgt ggctggccac
     3721 gacgggcgtt ccttgcgcag ctgtgctcga cgttgtcact gaagcgggaa gggactggct
     3781 gctattgggc gaagtgccgg ggcaggatct cctgtcatct caccttgctc ctgccgagaa
     3841 agtatccatc atggctgatg caatgcggcg gctgcatacg cttgatccgg ctacctgccc
     3901 attcgaccac caagcgaaac atcgcatcga gcgagcacgt actcggatgg aagccggtct
     3961 tgtcgatcag gatgatctgg acgaagagca tcaggggctc gcgccagccg aactgttcgc
     4021 caggctcaag gcgagcatgc ccgacggcga ggatctcgtc gtgacccatg gcgatgcctg
     4081 cttgccgaat atcatggtgg aaaatggccg cttttctgga ttcatcgact gtggccggct
     4141 gggtgtggcg gaccgctatc aggacatagc gttggctacc cgtgatattg ctgaagagct
     4201 tggcggcgaa tgggctgacc gcttcctcgt gctttacggt atcgccgctc ccgattcgca
     4261 gcgcatcgcc ttctatcgcc ttcttgacga gttcttctga attgaaaaag gaagagtatg
     4321 agtattcaac atttccgtgt cgcccttatt cccttttttg cggcattttg ccttcctgtt
     4381 tttgctcacc cagaaacgct ggtgaaagta aaagatgctg aagatcagtt gggtgcacga
     4441 gtgggttaca tcgaactgga tctcaacagc ggtaagatcc ttgagagttt tcgccccgaa
     4501 gaacgttttc caatgatgag cacttttaaa gttctgctat gtggcgcggt attatcccgt
     4561 attgacgccg ggcaagagca actcggtcgc cgcatacact attctcagaa tgacttggtt
     4621 gagtactcac cagtcacaga aaagcatctt acggatggca tgacagtaag agaattatgc
     4681 agtgctgcca taaccatgag tgataacact gcggccaact tacttctgac aacgatcgga
     4741 ggaccgaagg agctaaccgc ttttttgcac aacatggggg atcatgtaac tcgccttgat
     4801 cgttgggaac cggagctgaa tgaagccata ccaaacgacg agcgtgacac cacgatgcct
     4861 gtagcaatgg caacaacgtt gcgcaaacta ttaactggcg aactacttac tctagcttcc
     4921 cggcaacaat taatagactg gatggaggcg gataaagttg caggaccact tctgcgctcg
     4981 gcccttccgg ctggctggtt tattgctgat aaatctggag ccggtgagcg tgggtctcgc
     5041 ggtatcattg cagcactggg gccagatggt aagccctccc gtatcgtagt tatctacacg
     5101 acggggagcc aggcaactat ggatgaacga aatagacaga tcgctgagat aggtgcctca
     5161 ctgattaagc attggtaact gtcagaccaa gtttactcat atatacttta gattgattta
     5221 aaacttcatt tttaatttaa aaggatctag gtgaagatcc tttttgataa tctcatgacc
     5281 aaaatccctt aacgtgagtt ttcgttccac tgagcgtcag accccgtaga aaagatcaaa
     5341 ggatcttctt gagatccttt ttttctgcgc gtaatctgct gcttgcaaac aaaaaaacca
     5401 ccgctaccag cggtggtttg tttgccggat caagagctac caactctttt tccgaaggta
     5461 actggcttca gcagagcgca gataccaaat actgttcttc tagtgtagcc gtagttaggc
     5521 caccacttca agaactctgt agcaccgcct acatacctcg ctctgctaat cctgttacca
     5581 gtggctgctg ccagtggcga taagtcgtgt cttaccgggt tggattcaag acgatagtta
     5641 ccggataagg cgcagcggtc gggctgaacg gggggttcgt gcacacagcc cagcttggag
     5701 cgaacgacct acaccgaact gagataccta cagcgtgagc tatgagaaag cgccacgctt
     5761 cccgaaggga gaaaggcgga caggtatccg gtaagcggca gggtcggaac aggagagcgc
     5821 acgagggagc ttccaggggg aaacgcctgg tatctttata gtcctgtcgg gtttcgccac
     5881 ctctgacttg agcgtcgatt tttgtgatgc tcgtcagggg ggcggagcct atggaaaaac
     5941 gccagcaacg cggccttttt acggttcctg gccttttgct ggccttttgc tcacatgttc
     6001 tttcctgcgt tatcccctga ttctgtggat aaccgtatta ccgcctttga gtgagctgat
     6061 accgctcgcc gcagccgaac gaccgagcgc agcgaatcag tgagcgagga agcggaag
//
